Addgene plasmid #167262: pMCSG53_Nsp3_Y_2
Purpose: Bacterial expression of Nsp3 Y domain (residues 1619-1945)
Depositing lab: Alexei Savchenko. Depositing organization: University of Toronto.
Backbone
  Vector backbone: pMCSG53
  Vector type: Bacterial Expression
Growth in bacteria
  Bacterial resistance: Ampicillin, 100 μg/mL
  Growth temperature: 37°C
  Growth strain: DH5alpha
  Copy number: High Copy
Gene/Insert
  Gene/Insert name: Nsp3 (residues 1619-1945) (alt name: Y1 or CoV-Y domain)
  Species: SARS-CoV-2
  Mutation: none
  Entrez Gene: ORF1ab (a.k.a. GU280_gp01)
  Tag / fusion protein: His6-TEV site (N terminal on insert)
  Cloning method: Ligation Independent Cloning
Terms and licenses: Academic/Nonprofit Terms; Industry Terms
How to cite: pMCSG53_Nsp3_Y_2 was a gift from Alexei Savchenko (Addgene plasmid # 167262 ; http://n2t.net/addgene:167262 ; RRID:Addgene_167262)
