[The description below was written by a language model from this plasmid's Addgene catalogue record, the feature table of its GenBank file and pLannotate feature annotations shown in this document.]
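Description:
pMCSG53_Nsp3_Y_2 is a bacterial expression plasmid built on the pMCSG53 backbone, a pET-style vector designed for ligation-independent cloning. It carries residues 1619-1945 of SARS-CoV-2 Nsp3, the region called the Y1 or CoV-Y domain, with no recorded mutations. The full sequence record is 5,793 nt. The plasmid replicates in E. coli from a high-copy ColE1/pUC-type origin and is selected with ampicillin through the β-lactamase gene and its own promoter. A partial f1 origin, a bom fragment and several tetracycline-resistance gene fragments are backbone remnants with no evident functional role.

Expression is driven by a T7 promoter with an adjacent lac operator and the T7 gene 10 ribosome binding site, and transcription ends at a T7 terminator. A plasmid-borne lacI gene supplies the repressor, so the insert is kept off until IPTG induction in a host that provides T7 RNA polymerase. The annotated viral coding fragment of about 980 bp matches the ORF1a polyprotein; the automated annotation's functional text refers to nsp10, but this is generic polyprotein text and the catalogue identifies the segment as Nsp3. The protein carries an N-terminal His6 tag followed by a TEV protease site, allowing metal-affinity purification and tag removal. A short His-tag fragment and a T7 gene 10B-derived fragment annotated downstream of the insert appear to be vector sequence, and the record does not indicate that they are translated. The backbone also encodes the rare-codon tRNAs ileX and argU, which help translate AUA, AGA and AGG codons in E. coli.

The accompanying 984 bp GenBank record has no annotated features and appears to cover only the insert. The construct is intended for recombinant production of the Nsp3 Y domain.
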