Features (pLannotate 1.2.2; 21 found; start..end, strand, type, name):
    115..703     +  rep_origin     ori: high-copy-number ColE1/pMB1/pBR322/pUC origin of replication
    889..1015    -  misc_feature   bom (fragment): basis of mobility region from pBR322
   1016..1080    -  CDS            TcR (fragment): tetracycline efflux protein; tet; confers resistance to tetracycline
   1095..1116    -  protein_bind   CAP binding site: CAP binding activates transcription in the presence of cAMP. E. coli catabolite activator protein
   1129..2211    -  CDS            lacI: lac repressor; lacI; The lac repressor binds to the lac operator to inhibit transcription in E. coli. This inhibition can be relieved by adding lactose or isopropyl-β-D-thiogalactopyranoside (IPTG).
   2212..2289    -  promoter       lacI promoter: lacI
   2297..2390    -  CDS            TcR (fragment): tetracycline efflux protein; tet; confers resistance to tetracycline
   2429..2504    +  tRNA           ileX: E. coli tRNA-Ile recognizing AUA; ileX
   2542..2699    -  CDS            TcR (fragment): tetracycline efflux protein; tet; confers resistance to tetracycline
   2774..2850    +  tRNA           argU: E. coli tRNA-Arg recognizing AGA and AGG; argU
   2869..3066    -  CDS            intD (fragment): INTD_ECOLI - Also known as int. Protein inferred from homology: Swiss-Prot protein existence level 3. Integrase from the cryptic lambdoid prophage DLP12. Integrase is necessary for integration of the phage into the host genome by site- specific recombination. In conjunction with excisionase, integrase is also necessary for excision of the prophage from the host genome. From Escherichia coli (strain K12).
   3125..3143    +  promoter       T7 promoter: promoter for bacteriophage T7 RNA polymerase
   3144..3168    +  protein_bind   lac operator: The lac repressor binds to the lac operator to inhibit transcription in E. coli. This inhibition can be relieved by adding lactose or isopropyl-β-D-thiogalactopyranoside (IPTG). lac repressor encoded by lacI
   3183..3205    +  RBS            RBS: efficient ribosome binding site from bacteriophage T7 gene 10 (Olins and Rangwala, 1989)
   3285..4265    +  CDS            R1A_SARS2 (fragment): Experimental evidence at protein level: Swiss-Prot protein existence level 1. [Non-structural protein 10]: Plays a pivotal role in viral transcription by stimulating both nsp14 3'-5' exoribonuclease and nsp16 2'-O-methyltransferase activities. Therefore plays an essential role in viral mRNAs cap methylation. From Severe acute respiratory syndrome coronavirus 2 (2019-nCoV) (SARS-CoV-2).
   4332..4349    +  CDS            9xHis (fragment): 9xHis affinity tag
   4359..4408    +  CDS            SET1 (fragment): solubility-enhancement tag derived from T7 phage gene 10B
   4416..4463    +  terminator     T7 terminator: transcription terminator for bacteriophage T7 RNA polymerase
   4500..4730    +  rep_origin     f1 ori (fragment) (sequence partly withheld): f1 bacteriophage origin of replication; arrow indicates direction of (+) strand synthesis
   4773..4876    +  promoter       AmpR promoter: bla
   4877..5737    +  CDS            AmpR: β-lactamase; bla; confers resistance to ampicillin, carbenicillin, and related antibiotics
>Addgene plasmid #167262 | pMCSG53_Nsp3_Y_2 | addgene full sequence | sequence record 331997 | Addgene NGS Result
ATTTAAAAGGATCTAGGTGAAGATCCTTTTTGATAATCTCATGACCAAAATCCCTTAACGTGAGTTTTCG
TTCCACTGAGCGTCAGACCCCGTAGAAAAGATCAAAGGATCTTCTTGAGATCCTTTTTTTCTGCGCGTAA
TCTGCTGCTTGCAAACAAAAAAACCACCGCTACCAGCGGTGGTTTGTTTGCCGGATCAAGAGCTACCAAC
TCTTTTTCCGAAGGTAACTGGCTTCAGCAGAGCGCAGATACCAAATACTGTCCTTCTAGTGTAGCCGTAG
TTAGGCCACCACTTCAAGAACTCTGTAGCACCGCCTACATACCTCGCTCTGCTAATCCTGTTACCAGTGG
CTGCTGCCAGTGGCGATAAGTCGTGTCTTACCGGGTTGGACTCAAGACGATAGTTACCGGATAAGGCGCA
GCGGTCGGGCTGAACGGGGGGTTCGTGCACACAGCCCAGCTTGGAGCGAACGACCTACACCGAACTGAGA
TACCTACAGCGTGAGCTATGAGAAAGCGCCACGCTTCCCGAAGGGAGAAAGGCGGACAGGTATCCGGTAA
GCGGCAGGGTCGGAACAGGAGAGCGCACGAGGGAGCTTCCAGGGGGAAACGCCTGGTATCTTTATAGTCC
TGTCGGGTTTCGCCACCTCTGACTTGAGCGTCGATTTTTGTGATGCTCGTCAGGGGGGCGGAGCCTATGG
AAAAACGCCAGCAACGCGGCCTTTTTACGGTTCCTGGCCTTTTGCTGGCCTTTTGCTCACATGTTCTTTC
CTGCGTTATCCCCTGATTCTGTGGATAACCGTATTACCGCCTTTGAGTGAGCTGATACCGCTCGCCGCAG
CCGAACGACCGAGCGCAGCGAGTCAGTGAGCGAGGAAGCGGAAGAGCGCCTGATGCGGTATTTTCTCCTT
ACGCATCTGTGCGGTATTTCACACCGCAATGGTGCACTCTCAGTACAATCTGCTCTGATGCCGCATAGTT
AAGCCAGTATACACTCCGCTATCGCTACGTGACTGTAGTCATGCCCCGCGCCCACCGGAAGGAGCTGACT
GGGTTGAAGGCTCTCAAGGGCATCGGTCGAGATCCCGGTGCCTAATGAGTGAGCTAACTTACATTAATTG
CGTTGCGCTCACTGCCCGCTTTCCAGTCGGGAAACCTGTCGTGCCAGCTGCATTAATGAATCGGCCAACG
CGCGGGGAGAGGCGGTTTGCGTATTGGGCGCCAGGGTGGTTTTTCTTTTCACCAGTGAGACGGGCAACAG
CTGATTGCCCTTCACCGCCTGGCCCTGAGAGAGTTGCAGCAAGCGGTCCACGCTGGTTTGCCCCAGCAGG
CGAAAATCCTGTTTGATGGTGGTTAACGGCGGGATATAACATGAGCTGTCTTCGGTATCGTCGTATCCCA
CTACCGAGATATCCGCACCAACGCGCAGCCCGGACTCGGTAATGGCGCGCATTGCGCCCAGCGCCATCTG
ATCGTTGGCAACCAGCATCGCAGTGGGAACGATGCCCTCATTCAGCATTTGCATGGTTTGTTGAAAACCG
GACATGGCACTCCAGTCGCCTTCCCGTTCCGCTATCGGCTGAATTTGATTGCGAGTGAGATATTTATGCC
AGCCAGCCAGACGCAGACGCGCCGAGACAGAACTTAATGGGCCCGCTAACAGCGCGATTTGCTGGTGACC
CAATGCGACCAGATGCTCCACGCCCAGTCGCGTACCGTCTTCATGGGAGAAAATAATACTGTTGATGGGT
GTCTGGTCAGAGACATCAAGAAATAACGCCGGAACATTAGTGCAGGCAGCTTCCACAGCAATGGCATCCT
GGTCATCCAGCGGATAGTTAATGATCAGCCCACTGACGCGTTGCGCGAGAAGATTGTGCACCGCCGCTTT
ACAGGCTTCGACGCCGCTTCGTTCTACCATCGACACCACCACGCTGGCACCCAGTTGATCGGCGCGAGAT
TTAATCGCCGCGACAATTTGCGACGGCGCGTGCAGGGCCAGACTGGAGGTGGCAACGCCAATCAGCAACG
ACTGTTTGCCCGCCAGTTGTTGTGCCACGCGGTTGGGAATGTAATTCAGCTCCGCCATCGCCGCTTCCAC
TTTTTCCCGCGTTTTCGCAGAAACGTGGCTGGCCTGGTTCACCACGCGGGAAACGGTCTGATAAGAGACA
CCGGCATACTCTGCGACATCGTATAACGTTACTGGTTTCACATTCACCACCCTGAATTGACTCTCTTCCG
GGCGCTATCATGCCATACCGCGAAAGGTTTTGCGCCATTCGATGGTGTCCGGGATCTCGACGCTCTCCCT
TATGCGACTCCTGCATTAGGAAGCAGCCCAGTAGTAGGTTGAGGCCGTTGAGCACCGCCGCCGCAAGGAA
TGGTGCATGCGGATTGCGACACGGAGTTACTTTATAATCCGCTACCATGGCCCCTTAGCTCAGTGGTTAG
AGCAGGCGACTCATAATCGCTTGGTCGCTGGTTCAAGTCCAGCAGGGGCCACCAGATATAGCAAAGGCTG
ACGAGAAATCGTCAGCCTTTTTGCATGCAAGGAGATGGCGCCCAACAGTCCCCCGGCCACGGGGCCTGCC
ACCATACCCACGCCGAAACAAGCGCTCATGAGCCCGAAGTGGCGAGCCCGATCTTCCCCATCGGTGATGT
CGGCGATATAGGCGCCAGCAACCGCACCTGTGGCGCCGGCGAGATCAAAAGCCATTGACTCAGCAAGGGT
TGACCGTATAATTCACGCGATTACACCGCATTGCGGTATCAACGCGCCCTTAGCTCAGTTGGATAGAGCA
ACGACCTTCTAAGTCGTGGGCCGCAGGTTCGAATCCTGCAGGGCGCGCCATTACAATTCAATCAGTTACG
CCTTCTTTATATCCTCCATAATTCCAGAGTGGGACATATTTGGGACATTATCACCAAAAATGTCGTCTAT
TTTCCTCGCATGCTCTGTCAAATGATTAGGCGCAAGGTGAGCATACCTACGAACCATTTCTATGGACTCC
CATCCGCCCATTTCCTGAAGCACTGATAATGGGACGCCTGACTGAATCCACCGGTGATGCCGGCCACGAT
GCGTCCGGCGTAGAGGATCGAGATCGATCTCGATCCCGCGAAATTAATACGACTCACTATAGGGGAATTG
TGAGCGGATAACAATTCCCCTCTAGAAATAATTTTGTTTAACTTTAAGAAGGAGATATACATATGCACCA
TCATCATCATCATTCTTCTGGTGTAGATCTGGGTACCGAGAACCTGTACTTCCAATCCAATGCCTATGCA
AATGGCGGTAAGGGCTTCTGTAAACTGCACAACTGGAATTGCGTGAACTGCGACACCTTTTGTGCAGGTT
CAACCTTTATCAGCGACGAAGTTGCAAGAGATTTAAGCCTGCAGTTCAAACGCCCGATTAATCCGACCGA
TCAGAGTAGCTACATCGTTGATAGCGTTACCGTGAAAAATGGCAGCATCCACCTGTATTTCGACAAAGCC
GGCCAGAAAACCTATGAACGTCATTCTCTGAGCCATTTCGTGAACCTGGACAATTTACGCGCCAACAACA
CCAAAGGTAGTCTGCCGATTAACGTGATCGTGTTTGACGGTAAGAGCAAATGTGAAGAGAGCAGCGCGAA
ATCAGCAAGCGTGTACTATAGTCAGCTGATGTGTCAGCCTATTCTGTTACTGGATCAAGCCCTGGTTAGC
GATGTGGGTGATAGTGCAGAAGTTGCCGTTAAGATGTTTGATGCCTATGTGAACACCTTCAGCAGCACCT
TCAATGTGCCGATGGAGAAACTGAAGACCTTAGTTGCAACCGCAGAAGCAGAATTAGCCAAGAACGTTTC
ACTGGACAACGTGCTGAGCACCTTTATTTCAGCAGCACGTCAGGGTTTTGTTGACAGCGATGTTGAAACC
AAAGATGTGGTGGAGTGCCTGAAATTAAGCCATCAGAGCGACATCGAAGTTACCGGTGATAGCTGCAACA
ACTATATGCTGACCTACAACAAAGTGGAGAACATGACCCCGAGAGATTTAGGTGCCTGCATCGATTGTTC
TGCACGCCATATTAATGCACAAGTGGCAAAAAGCCACAACATTGCCCTGATCTGGAACGTGAAGGACTTC
ATGAGCCTGAGTGAACAACTGCGTAAACAGATTCGTTCTGCAGCCAAGAAGAACAATCTGCCGTTCAAAC
TGACCTGTGCAACAACACGTCAGGTGGTTAATGTTGTTACCACCAAGATTGCCCTGAAAGGTGGTTAACA
TTGGAAGTGGATAACGGATCCGAATTCGAGCTCCGTCGACAAGCTTGCGGCCGCACTCGAGCACCACCAC
CACCACCACTGAGATCCGGCTGCTAACAAAGCCCGAAAGGAAGCTGAGTTGGCTGCTGCCACCGCTGAGC
AATAACTAGCATAACCCCTTGGGGCCTCTAAACGGGTCTTGAGGGGTTTTTTGCTGAAAGGAGGAACTAT
ATCCGGATTGGCGAATGGG
[124 nt withheld, positions 4500-4623]
C
[91 nt withheld, positions 4625-4715]
AGGGTGATGGTTCACATTAACGCTTACAATTTAGGTGGCACTTTTCGGGGAAATGTGCGCGGAACCCCTA
TTTGTTTATTTTTCTAAATACATTCAAATATGTATCCGCTCATGAGACAATAACCCTGATAAATGCTTCA
ATAATTTGAAAAAGGAAGAGTATGAGTATTCAACATTTCCGTGTCGCCCTTATTCCCTTTTTTGCGGCAT
TTTGCCTTCCTGTTTTTGCTCACCCAGAAACGCTGGTGAAAGTAAAAGATGCTGAAGATCAGTTGGGTGC
ACGAGTGGGTTACATCGAACTGGATCTCAACAGCGGTAAGATCCTTGAGAGTTTTCGCCCCGAAGAACGT
TTTCCAATGATGAGCACTTTTAAAGTTCTGCTATGTGGCGCGGTATTATCCCGTATTGACGCCGGGCAAG
AGCAACTCGGTCGCCGCATACACTATTCTCAGAATGACTTGGTTGAGTACTCACCAGTCACAGAAAAGCA
TCTTACGGATGGCATGACAGTAAGAGAATTATGCAGTGCTGCCATAACCATGAGTGATAACACTGCGGCC
AACTTACTTCTGACAACGATCGGAGGACCGAAGGAGCTAACCGCTTTTTTGCACAACATGGGGGATCATG
TAACTCGCCTTGATCGTTGGGAACCGGAGCTGAATGAAGCCATACCAAACGACGAGCGTGACACCACGAT
GCCTGCAGCAATGGCAACAACGTTGCGCAAACTATTAACTGGCGAACTACTTACTCTAGCTTCCCGGCAA
CAATTAATAGACTGGATGGAGGCGGATAAAGTTGCAGGACCACTTCTGCGCTCGGCCCTTCCGGCTGGCT
GGTTTATTGCTGATAAATCTGGAGCCGGTGAGCGTGGGTCTCGCGGTATCATTGCAGCACTGGGGCCAGA
TGGTAAGCCCTCCCGTATCGTAGTTATCTACACGACGGGGAGTCAGGCAACTATGGATGAACGAAATAGA
CAGATCGCTGAGATAGGTGCCTCACTGATTAAGCATTGGTAACTGTCAGACCAAGTTTACTCATATATAC
TTTAGATTGATTTAAAACTTCATTTTTA
