LOCUS       Exported 984 bp ds-DNA circular SYN 13-MAY-2021
DEFINITION  Bacterial expression of Nsp3 Y domain (residues 1619-1945).
ACCESSION   .
VERSION     .
KEYWORDS    pMCSG53_Nsp3_Y_2
SOURCE      synthetic DNA construct
  ORGANISM  synthetic DNA construct
REFERENCE   1 (bases 1 to 984)
  TITLE     Savchenko Lab Plasmids
REFERENCE   2 (bases 1 to 984)
  AUTHORS   .
  TITLE     Direct Submission
  JOURNAL   Exported May 13, 2021 from SnapGene Server 1.1.58
            http://www.snapgene.com
FEATURES             Location/Qualifiers
     source          1..984
                     /organism="synthetic DNA construct"
                     /mol_type="other DNA"
ORIGIN
        1 tatgcaaatg gcggtaaggg cttctgtaaa ctgcacaact ggaattgcgt gaactgcgac
       61 accttttgtg caggttcaac ctttatcagc gacgaagttg caagagattt aagcctgcag
      121 ttcaaacgcc cgattaatcc gaccgatcag agtagctaca tcgttgatag cgttaccgtg
      181 aaaaatggca gcatccacct gtatttcgac aaagccggcc agaaaaccta tgaacgtcat
      241 tctctgagcc atttcgtgaa cctggacaat ttacgcgcca acaacaccaa aggtagtctg
      301 ccgattaacg tgatcgtgtt tgacggtaag agcaaatgtg aagagagcag cgcgaaatca
      361 gcaagcgtgt actatagtca gctgatgtgt cagcctattc tgttactgga tcaagccctg
      421 gttagcgatg tgggtgatag tgcagaagtt gccgttaaga tgtttgatgc ctatgtgaac
      481 accttcagca gcaccttcaa tgtgccgatg gagaaactga agaccttagt tgcaaccgca
      541 gaagcagaat tagccaagaa cgtttcactg gacaacgtgc tgagcacctt tatttcagca
      601 gcacgtcagg gttttgttga cagcgatgtt gaaaccaaag atgtggtgga gtgcctgaaa
      661 ttaagccatc agagcgacat cgaagttacc ggtgatagct gcaacaacta tatgctgacc
      721 tacaacaaag tggagaacat gaccccgaga gatttaggtg cctgcatcga ttgttctgca
      781 cgccatatta atgcacaagt ggcaaaaagc cacaacattg ccctgatctg gaacgtgaag
      841 gacttcatga gcctgagtga acaactgcgt aaacagattc gttctgcagc caagaagaac
      901 aatctgccgt tcaaactgac ctgtgcaaca acacgtcagg tggttaatgt tgttaccacc
      961 aagattgccc tgaaaggtgg ttaa
//
